>Addgene plasmid #104747 | pUG-318 | depositor full sequence | sequence record 198575 | Full Sequence
TGGCGAATGGG
[124 nt withheld, positions 12-135]
C
[91 nt withheld, positions 137-227]
A
[49 nt withheld, positions 229-277]
CCTTTGACGTTGGAGTCCACGTTCTTT
[37 nt withheld, positions 305-341]
ACCCTATCTCGGTCTATTCTTTTGATTTATAAGGGATTTTGCCGATTTCGGCCTATTGGTTAAAAAATGA
GCTGATTTAACAAAAATTTAACGCGAATTTTAACAAAATATTAACGTTTACAATTTCAGGTGGCACTTTT
CGGGGAAATGTGCGCGGAACCCCTATTTGTTTATTTTTCTAAATACATTCAAATATGTATCCGCTCATGA
ATTAATTCTTAGAAAAACTCATCGAGCATCAAATGAAACTGCAATTTATTCATATCAGGATTATCAATAC
CATATTTTTGAAAAAGCCGTTTCTGTAATGAAGGAGAAAACTCACCGAGGCAGTTCCATAGGATGGCAAG
ATCCTGGTATCGGTCTGCGATTCCGACTCGTCCAACATCAATACAACCTATTAATTTCCCCTCGTCAAAA
ATAAGGTTATCAAGTGAGAAATCACCATGAGTGACGACTGAATCCGGTGAGAATGGCAAAAGTTTATGCA
TTTCTTTCCAGACTTGTTCAACAGGCCAGCCATTACGCTCGTCATCAAAATCACTCGCATCAACCAAACC
GTTATTCATTCGTGATTGCGCCTGAGCGAGTCGAAATACGCGATCGCTGTTAAAAGGACAATTACAAACA
GGAATCGAATGCAACCGGCGCAGGAACACTGCCAGCGCATCAACAATATTTTCACCTGAATCAGGATATT
CTTCTAATACCTGGAATGCTGTTTTCCCGGGGATCGCAGTGGTGAGTAACCATGCATCATCAGGAGTACG
GATAAAATGCTTGATGGTCGGAAGAGGCATAAATTCCGTCAGCCAGTTTAGTCTGACCATCTCATCTGTA
ACATCATTGGCAACGCTACCTTTGCCATGTTTCAGAAACAACTCTGGCGCATCGGGCTTCCCATACAATC
GATAGATTGTCGCACCTGATTGCCCGACATTATCGCGAGCCCATTTATACCCATATAAATCAGCATCCAT
GTTGGAATTTAATCGCGGCCTAGAGCAAGACGTTTCCCGTTGAATATGGCTCATAACACCCCTTGTATTA
CTGTTTATGTAAGCAGACAGTTTTATTGTTCATGACCAAAATCCCTTAACGTGAGTTTTCGTTCCACTGA
GCGTCAGACCCCGTAGAAAAGATCAAAGGATCTTCTTGAGATCCTTTTTTTCTGCGCGTAATCTGCTGCT
TGCAAACAAAAAAACCACCGCTACCAGCGGTGGTTTGTTTGCCGGATCAAGAGCTACCAACTCTTTTTCC
GAAGGTAACTGGCTTCAGCAGAGCGCAGATACCAAATACTGTCCTTCTAGTGTAGCCGTAGTTAGGCCAC
CACTTCAAGAACTCTGTAGCACCGCCTACATACCTCGCTCTGCTAATCCTGTTACCAGTGGCTGCTGCCA
GTGGCGATAAGTCGTGTCTTACCGGGTTGGACTCAAGACGATAGTTACCGGATAAGGCGCAGCGGTCGGG
CTGAACGGGGGGTTCGTGCACACAGCCCAGCTTGGAGCGAACGACCTACACCGAACTGAGATACCTACAG
CGTGAGCTATGAGAAAGCGCCACGCTTCCCGAAGGGAGAAAGGCGGACAGGTATCCGGTAAGCGGCAGGG
TCGGAACAGGAGAGCGCACGAGGGAGCTTCCAGGGGGAAACGCCTGGTATCTTTATAGTCCTGTCGGGTT
TCGCCACCTCTGACTTGAGCGTCGATTTTTGTGATGCTCGTCAGGGGGGCGGAGCCTATGGAAAAACGCC
AGCAACGCGGCCTTTTTACGGTTCCTGGCCTTTTGCTGGCCTTTTGCTCACATGTTCTTTCCTGCGTTAT
CCCCTGATTCTGTGGATAACCGTATTACCGCCTTTGAGTGAGCTGATACCGCTCGCCGCAGCCGAACGAC
CGAGCGCAGCGAGTCAGTGAGCGAGGAAGCGGAAGAGCGCCTGATGCGGTATTTTCTCCTTACGCATCTG
TGCGGTATTTCACACCGCATATATGGTGCACTCTCAGTACAATCTGCTCTGATGCCGCATAGTTAAGCCA
GTATACACTCCGCTATCGCTACGTGACTGGGTCATGGCTGCGCCCCGACACCCGCCAACACCCGCTGACG
CGCCCTGACGGGCTTGTCTGCTCCCGGCATCCGCTTACAGACAAGCTGTGACCGACTCCGGGAGCTGCAT
GTGTCAGAGGTTTTCACCGTCATCACCGAAACGCGCGAGGCAGCTGCGGTAAAGCTCATCAGCGTGGTCG
TGAAGCGATTCACAGATGTCTGCCTGTTCATCCGCGTCCAGCTCGTTGAGTTTCTCCAGAAGCGTTAATG
TCTGGCTTCTGATAAAGCGGGCCATGTTAAGGGCGGTTTTTTCCTGTTTGGTCACTGATGCCTCCGTGTA
AGGGGGATTTCTGTTCATGGGGGTAATGATACCGATGAAACGAGAGAGGATGCTCACGATACGGGTTACT
GATGATGAACATGCCCGGTTACTGGAACGTTGTGAGGGTAAACAACTGGCGGTATGGATGCGGCGGGACC
AGAGAAAAATCACTCAGGGTCAATGCCAGCGCTTCGTTAATACAGATGTAGGTGTTCCACAGGGTAGCCA
GCAGCATCCTGCGATGCAGATCCGGAACATAATGGTGCAGGGCGCTGACTTCCGCGTTTCCAGACTTTAC
GAAACACGGAAACCCAAGACCATTCATGTTGTTGCTCAGGTCGCAGACGTTTTGCAGCAGCAGTCGCTTC
ACGTTCGCTCGCGTATCGGTGATTCATTCTGCTAACCAGTAAGGCAACCCCGCCAGCCTAGCCGGGTCCT
CAACGACAGGAGCACGATCATGCGCACCCGTGGGGCCGCCATGCCGGCGATAATGGCCTGCTTCTCGCCG
AAACGTTTGGTGGCGGGACCAGTGACGAAGGCTTGAGCGAGGGCGTGCAAGATTCCGAATACCGCAAGCG
ACAGGCCGATCATCGTCGCGCTCCAGCGAAAGCGGTCCTCGCCGAAAATGACCCAGAGCGCTGCCGGCAC
CTGTCCTACGAGTTGCATGATAAAGAACACAGTCATAAGTGCGGCGACGATAGTCATGCCCCGCGCCCAC
CGGAAGGAGCTGACTGGGTTGAAGGCTCTCAAGGGCATCGGTCGAGATCCCGGTGCCTAATGAGTGAGCT
AACTTACATTAATTGCGTTGCGCTCACTGCCCGCTTTCCAGTCGGGAAACCTGTCGTGCCAGCTGCATTA
ATGAATCGGCCAACGCGCGGGGAGAGGCGGTTTGCGTATTGGGCGCCAGGGTGGTTTTTCTTTTCACCAG
TGACACGGGCAACAGCTGATTGCCCTTCACCGCCTGGCCCTGAGAGAGTTGCAGCAAGCGGTCCACGCTG
GTTTGCCCCAGCAGGCGAAAATCCTGTTTGATGGTGGTTAACGGCGGGATATAACATGAGCTGTCCTCGG
TATCGTCGTATCCCACTACCGAGATATCCGCACCAACGCGCAGCCCGGACTCGGTAATGGCGCGCATTGC
GCCCAGCGCCATCTGATCGTTGGCAACCAGCATCGCAGTGGGAACGATGCCCTCATTCAGCATTTGCATG
GTTTGTTGAAAACCGGACATGGCACTCCAGTCGCCTTCCCGTTCCGCTATCGGCTGAATTTGATTGCGAG
TGAGATATTTATGCCAGCCAGCCAGACGCAGACGCGCCGAGACAGAACTTAATGGGCCCGCTAACAGCGC
GATTTGCTGGTGACCCAATGCGACCAGATGCTCCACGCCCAGTCGCGTACCGTCCTCATGGGAGAAAATA
ATACTGTTGATGGGTGTCTGGTCAGAGACATCAAGAAATAACGCCGGAACATTAGTGCAGGCAGCTTCCA
CAGCAATGGCATCCTGGTCATCCAGCGGATAGTTAATGATCAGCCCACTGACGCGTTGCGCGAGAAGATT
GTGCACCGCCGCTTTACAGGCTTCGACGCCGCTTCGTTCTACCATCGACACCACCACGCTGGCACCCAGT
TGATCGGCGCGAGATTTAATCGCCGCGACAATTTGCGACGGCGCGTGCAGGGCCAGACTGGAGGTGGCAA
CGCCAATCAGCAACGACTGTTTGCCCGCCAGTTGTTGTGCCACGCGGTTGGGAATGTAATTCAGCTCCGC
CATCGCCGCTTCCACTTTTTCCCGCGTTTTCGCAGAAACGTGGCTGGCCTGGTTCACCACGCGGGAAACG
GTCTGATAAGAGACACCGGCATACTCTGCGACATCGTATAACGTTACTGGTTTCACATTCACCACCCTGA
ATTGACTCTCTTCCGGGCGCTATCATGCCATACCGCGAAAGGTTTTGCGCCATTCGATGGTGTCCGGGAT
CTCGACGCTCTCCCTTATGCGACTCCTGCATTAGGAAGCAGCCCAGTAGTAGGTTGAGGCCGTTGAGCAC
CGCCGCCGCAAGGAATGGTGCATGCAAGGAGATGGCGCCCAACAGTCCCCCGGCCACGGGGCCTGCCACC
ATACCCACGCCGAAACAAGCGCTCATGAGCCCGAAGTGGCGAGCCCGATCTTCCCCATCGGTGATGTCGG
CGATATAGGCGCCAGCAACCGCACCTGTGGCGCCGGTGATGCCGGCCACGATGCGTCCGGCGTAGAGGAT
CGAGATCTCGATCCCGCGAAATTAATACGACTCACTATAGGGGAATTGTGAGCGGATAACAATTCCCCTC
TAGAAATAATTTTGCCTTAACTTTAAGAAGGAGATATACCATGGGCAGCCACCACCACCACCACCACAGC
GGAATGCAGATCTTTGTTAAGACTCTCACCGGAAAGACAATCACCCTGGAGGTGGAAAGCTCCGACACCA
TCGACAACGTTAAGGCCAAGATCCAGGATAAGGAGGGCATTCCTCCGGATCAGCAGAGGCTTATTTTCGC
CGGCAAGCAGCTAGAGGATGGCCGTACGTTGGCTGATTACAATATCCAGAAGGAATCCACCCTCCACTTG
GTCCTCAGGCTCCGTGGTGGTTAAGCTTGCAATTAACTTTAAGAAGGAGATATACAATGCTTCACAAGCG
AGCTAGTGAAGCTAACGATAAGAACGATAATACCATCATCGGTTCCGATTTAGCATCATCTAAGAAACGC
CGTATCGATTTCACTGAATCTTCGTCTGATAAGTCATCTTCGATTTTAGCTTCTGGTAGTAGCAGGGGTT
TTCACGGCGATAGCGTCGTTCAGCAAATCGACATGGCTTTTGGTAATTCGAACCGTCAGGAGATTGATGA
AGATCTGCACAGTCGCCAGCTCGCCGTCTATGGTCGTGAGACTATGAGGCGTCTCTTTGCTTCCAATGTT
CTCATCTCGGGGATGCACGGTCTTGGTGCCGAGATTGCCAAGAATCTTATACTTGCTGGTGTGAAGTCTG
TGACCTTGCATGATGAAAGAGTTGTAGAGCTATGGGACTTATCAAGCAACTTTGTTTTCTCGGAGGATGA
TGTTGGCAAGAATAGAGCAGATGCTTCTGTTCAGAAGTTACAGGATCTTAACAATGCTGTGGTTGTCTCT
AGCTTGACCAAAAGCTTAAACAAAGAGGATCTTTCTGGCTTCCAGGTTGTTGTATTCTCTGACATAAGCA
TGGAAAGAGCAATCGAATTTGATGACTATTGTCACAGCCATCAGCCTCCTATCGCTTTTGTCAAGGCTGA
TGTCAGGGGTCTTTTCGGCTCTGTCTTTTGTGATTTTGGGCCTGAATTTGCGGTTCTTGATGTTGATGGA
GAGGAACCCCATACAGGCATCATTGCGTCTATCTCTAATGAGAACCAGGCATTTATTTCCTGTGTCGACG
ATGAGAGGCTTGAGTTTGAAGATGGTGACCTAGTTGTTTTCTCAGAAGTTGAGGGTATGACAGAATTGAA
TGATGGGAAACCAAGGAAGATAAAAAGTACACGGCCATATTCATTCACCCTTGATGAGGACACTACTAAC
TATGGAACATATGTGAAGGGTGGTATTGTCACTCAAGTGAAACAGCCAAAGTTACTGAATTTCAAGCCAT
TGAGGGAAGCGCTTAAGGATCCAGGGGATTTTCTATTTAGTGATTTCTCTAAGTTTGATCGGCCTCCACT
CCTTCACTTAGCATTCCAGGCACTTGATCATTTTAAAGCTGAAGCTGGCAGATTTCCTGTTGCTGGCTCA
GAAGAGGACGCTCAGAAGCTTATATCGATTGCCACAGCCATCAATACCGGGCAGGGTGATTTAAAGGTGG
AGAATGTTGATCAGAAGCTTCTAAGACACTTTTCCTTTGGAGCCAAGGCTGTCCTGAATCCTATGGCTGC
AATGTTTGGCGGTATTGTTGGACAGGAGGTTGTTAAAGCTTGCTCTGGAAAATTTCATCCTCTCTTCCAG
TTTTTCTACTTTGATTCAGTGGAGTCACTCCCCTCTGAACCTGTGGACTCGAGTGACTTTGCACCAAGAA
ACAGCCGGTATGATGCCCAAATATCTGTATTTGGGGCCAAGTTCCAGAAGAAACTTGAAGATGCTAAAGT
TTTCACAGTAGGGTCTGGTGCTCTTGGCTGTGAGTTCTTGAAAAATTTGGCTCTGATGGGGGTTTCTTGT
GGAAGCCAAGGGAAGCTGACAGTGACAGATGATGATATCATTGAGAAGAGTAACCTCAGTCGTCAATTTC
TGTTCCGTGACTGGAACATTGGACAGGCTAAATCCACAGTTGCTGCTTCGGCTGCTGCTGTTATAAATCC
TCGCTTCAACATTGAGGCCCTGCAAAACCGTGTTGGCGCGGAGACTGAGAATGTATTTGACGATGCCTTC
TGGGAGAACTTAACTGTTGTCGTCAATGCACTGGATAATGTTAATGCGAGGCTCTATGTTGATTCGAGGT
GCTTGTATTTCCAGAAGCCTCTCCTTGAGTCTGGAACTCTTGGTACAAAGTGCAACACACAGTCGGTTAT
CCCACATCTAACTGAAAATTACGGTGCCTCAAGGGACCCACCAGAGAAACAGGCCCCCATGTGTACAGTG
CATTCCTTCCCGCATAACATTGATCACTGTTTAACTTGGGCTCGCTCTGAGTTTGAGGGTCTGCTGGAGA
AAACTCCCGCTGAAGTGAATGCATATCTTTCTAGCCCAGTTGAGTACACTAACTCAATGATGAGTGCTGG
TGATGCTCAGGCGAGGGACACATTGGAGAGGATTGTTGAGTGCCTTGAAAAGGAGAAGTGTGAAACCTTC
CAAGACTGCTTAACCTGGGCACGACTGAGGTTTGAGGATTACTTTGTGAACCGTGTCAAGCAATTGATAT
ACACATTTCCTGAAGATGCTGCGACTAGTACCGGAGCTCCATTCTGGTCTGCTCCAAAAAGATTCCCTCG
TCCACTCCAGTACTCGTCGTCCGACCCAAGTCTCCTTAACTTTATCACAGCGACTGCTATTTTACGAGCA
GAGACATTTGGGATCCCGATACCTGAGTGGACTAAGAACCCAAAGGAAGCAGCAGAAGCTGTTGACAGAG
TGATAGTCCCAGACTTTGAGCCAAGGCAAGATGCAAAGATTGTGACTGATGAGAAAGCTACCACTTTAAC
CACTGCTTCGGTGGACGACGCTGCAGTCATCGACGATCTCATTGCTAAGATCGACCAGTGTAGGCATAAC
TTGTCGCCAGACTTCAGGATGAAACCTATTCAGTTCGAAAAGGATGATGATACAAACTATCACATGGATG
TGATAGCAGGACTAGCCAACATGAGGGCGAGAAATTACAGCATCCCTGAAGTGGACAAGCTGAAAGCAAA
GTTCATAGCAGGGAGAATCATCCCAGCCATTGCGACTTCAACAGCCATGGCTACTGGGCTGGTCTGCCTC
GAGCTGTACAAGGTCCTTGATGGAGGACATAAAGTGGAAGCTTACAGAAACACATTTGCCAACCTGGCAC
TTCCACTATTCTCCATGGCTGAACCACTTCCACCAAAGGTGGTGAAGCACCGTGACATGGCTTGGACAGT
TTGGGACAGATGGGTTCTCAAGGGAAACCCAACTCTTCGTGAGGTGTTGCAGTGGCTGGAGGACAAAGGG
CTTAGCGCATACAGCATCTCTTGTGGAAGCTGTCTACTGTTCAACAGTATGTTCACAAGGCACAAGGAGA
GGATGGACAAGAAGGTTGTGGATCTCGCTCGGGATGTTGCGAAAGTCGAGTTACCGCCTTATCGCAACCA
TCTTGATGTAGTGGTGGCTTGTGAGGATGAAGATGACAATGACGTCGATATTCCTCTCGTCTCTATCTAC
TTCAGGTGAGCTTACTATTAACTTTAAGAAGGAGATATACCATGTACCCATACGATGTTCCTGACTATGC
GGGCTATCCCTATGACGTCCCGGACTATGCAGGATTGTATCCATATGACGTTCCAGATTACGCCACTAGA
GCTGCTTACCCATACGATGTTCCTGACTATGCGGGCTATCCCTATGACGTCCCGGACTATGCAGGATTGT
ATCCATATGACGTTCCAGATTACGCAATGATAGATTTCAGTCGAATCCAGAAAGAGCTTCAGGACTGCGA
GAGAAACCAGGATTCTTCGGGTATCCGGGTCTGCCCCAAATCCGATAACCTCACCCGACTCACCGGAACC
ATTCCTGGTCCAATCGGTACTCCTTACGAAGGCGGTACATTTCAGATCGATATCACTATGCCAGATGGGT
ATCCATTTGAGCCTCCAAAGATGCAGTTTTCAACTAAAGTTTGGCATCCGAATATTAGTAGCCAAAGCGG
TGCAATATGCTTGGATATCTTGAAAGACCAGTGGAGTCCAGCTCTTACTCTCAAGACAGCTCTTGTTTCA
ATTCAGGCTTTACTCTCTGCACCTGAGCCCAAAGACCCTCAAGATGCTGTTGTAGCTGAACAGTACATGA
AGAACTATCAAGTGTTTGTATCAACAGCTCGTTACTGGACTGAAACTTTCGCCAAGAAATCTTCTCTAGA
GGAAAAAGTCAAGAGACTTGTGGAGATGGGTTTTGGAGACGCTCAAGTTAGGAGTGCAATTGAATCAAGT
GGTGGTGATGAGAATCTGGCTCTGGAAAAGCTCTGTTCTGCTTAGGCTTTTACGCTTTTAAGCCAGCCCC
GACACCCGCCAACACCCGCTGACGCGCCCTGACGGGCTTGTCTGCTCCCGGCATCCGCTTACAGACAAGC
TGTGACCGGGATGAGATCCGGCTGCTAACAAAGCCCGAAAGGAAGCTGAGTTGGCTGCTGCCACCGCTGA
GCAATAACTAGCATAACCCCTTGGGGCCTCTAAACGGGTCTTGAGGGGTTTTTTGCTGAAAGGAGGAACT
ATATCCGGAT
Features (pLannotate 1.2.2; 25 found; start..end, strand, type, name):
     12..467     +  rep_origin     f1 ori (sequence partly withheld): f1 bacteriophage origin of replication; arrow indicates direction of (+) strand synthesis
    494..551     +  promoter       AmpR promoter (fragment): bla
    560..1375    -  CDS            KanR: aminoglycoside phosphotransferase; aph(3')-Ia; confers resistance to kanamycin in bacteria or G418 (Geneticin®) in eukaryotes
   1497..2085    +  rep_origin     ori: high-copy-number ColE1/pMB1/pBR322/pUC origin of replication
   2271..2413    -  misc_feature   bom: basis of mobility region from pBR322
   2515..2706    -  CDS            rop: Rop protein, which maintains plasmids at low copy number; rop
   2723..3103    +  CDS            YPB1_ECOLX: Protein predicted: Swiss-Prot protein existence level 4. From Escherichia coli.
   3175..3466    -  CDS            TcR (fragment): tetracycline efflux protein; tet; confers resistance to tetracycline
   3481..3502    -  protein_bind   CAP binding site: CAP binding activates transcription in the presence of cAMP. E. coli catabolite activator protein
   3515..4597    -  CDS            lacI: lac repressor; lacI; The lac repressor binds to the lac operator to inhibit transcription in E. coli. This inhibition can be relieved by adding lactose or isopropyl-β-D-thiogalactopyranoside (IPTG).
   4598..4675    -  promoter       lacI promoter: lacI
   4683..4962    -  CDS            TcR (fragment): tetracycline efflux protein; tet; confers resistance to tetracycline
   4984..5002    +  promoter       T7 promoter: promoter for bacteriophage T7 RNA polymerase
   5003..5027    +  protein_bind   lac operator: The lac repressor binds to the lac operator to inhibit transcription in E. coli. This inhibition can be relieved by adding lactose or isopropyl-β-D-thiogalactopyranoside (IPTG). lac repressor encoded by lacI
   5048..5065    +  RBS            RBS (fragment): efficient ribosome binding site from bacteriophage T7 gene 10 (Olins and Rangwala, 1989)
   5080..5098    +  CDS            9xHis (fragment): 9xHis affinity tag
   5105..5332    +  CDS            UBIQ_AVESA: Experimental evidence at protein level: Swiss-Prot protein existence level 1. Ubiquitin exists either covalently attached to another protein, or free (unanchored). When covalently bound, it is conjugated to target proteins via an isopeptide bond either as a monomer (monoubiquitin), a polymer linked via different Lys residues of the ubiquitin (polyubiquitin chains) or a linear polymer linked via the initiator Met of the ubiquitin (linear polyubiquitin chains). Polyubiquitin chains, when attached to a target protein, have different functions depending on the Lys residue of the ubiquitin that is
   5344..5361    +  RBS            RBS (fragment): efficient ribosome binding site from bacteriophage T7 gene 10 (Olins and Rangwala, 1989)
   5368..8607    +  CDS            UBA1: UBE11_ARATH - Also known as MOS5. Experimental evidence at protein level: Swiss-Prot protein existence level 1. Activates ubiquitin by first adenylating its C-terminal glycine residue with ATP, and thereafter linking this residue to the side chain of a cysteine residue in E1, yielding a ubiquitin-E1 thioester and free AMP. From Arabidopsis thaliana (Mouse-ear cress).
   8619..8636    +  RBS            RBS (fragment): efficient ribosome binding site from bacteriophage T7 gene 10 (Olins and Rangwala, 1989)
   8646..8734    +  CDS            3xHA (fragment): three tandem HA epitope tags
   8748..8836    +  CDS            3xHA (fragment): three tandem HA epitope tags
   8838..9413    +  CDS            UBC27: UBC27_ARATH - Also known as UBC1. Experimental evidence at transcript level: Swiss-Prot protein existence level 2. Accepts the ubiquitin from the E1 complex and catalyzes its covalent attachment to other proteins. From Arabidopsis thaliana (Mouse-ear cress).
   9532..9581    +  CDS            SET1 (fragment): solubility-enhancement tag derived from T7 phage gene 10B
   9589..9636    +  terminator     T7 terminator: transcription terminator for bacteriophage T7 RNA polymerase
