>Addgene plasmid #104747 | pUG-318 | addgene full sequence | sequence record 205533 | Addgene NGS Result
GGGCAACAGCTGATTGCCCTTCACCGCCTGGCCCTGAGAGAGTTGCAGCAAGCGGTCCACGCTGGTTTGC
CCCAGCAGGCGAAAATCCTGTTTGATGGTGGTTAACGGCGGGATATAACATGAGCTGTCCTCGGTATCGT
CGTATCCCACTACCGAGATATCCGCACCAACGCGCAGCCCGGACTCGGTAATGGCGCGCATTGCGCCCAG
CGCCATCTGATCGTTGGCAACCAGCATCGCAGTGGGAACGATGCCCTCATTCAGCATTTGCATGGTTTGT
TGAAAACCGGACATGGCACTCCAGTCGCCTTCCCGTTCCGCTATCGGCTGAATTTGATTGCGAGTGAGAT
ATTTATGCCAGCCAGCCAGACGCAGACGCGCCGAGACAGAACTTAATGGGCCCGCTAACAGCGCGATTTG
CTGGTGACCCAATGCGACCAGATGCTCCACGCCCAGTCGCGTACCGTCCTCATGGGAGAAAATAATACTG
TTGATGGGTGTCTGGTCAGAGACATCAAGAAATAACGCCGGAACATTAGTGCAGGCAGCTTCCACAGCAA
TGGCATCCTGGTCATCCAGCGGATAGTTAATGATCAGCCCACTGACGCGTTGCGCGAGAAGATTGTGCAC
CGCCGCTTTACAGGCTTCGACGCCGCTTCGTTCTACCATCGACACCACCACGCTGGCACCCAGTTGATCG
GCGCGAGATTTAATCGCCGCGACAATTTGCGACGGCGCGTGCAGGGCCAGACTGGAGGTGGCAACGCCAA
TCAGCAACGACTGTTTGCCCGCCAGTTGTTGTGCCACGCGGTTGGGAATGTAATTCAGCTCCGCCATCGC
CGCTTCCACTTTTTCCCGCGTTTTCGCAGAAACGTGGCTGGCCTGGTTCACCACGCGGGAAACGGTCTGA
TAAGAGACACCGGCATACTCTGCGACATCGTATAACGTTACTGGTTTCACATTCACCACCCTGAATTGAC
TCTCTTCCGGGCGCTATCATGCCATACCGCGAAAGGTTTTGCGCCATTCGATGGTGTCCGGGATCTCGAC
GCTCTCCCTTATGCGACTCCTGCATTAGGAAGCAGCCCAGTAGTAGGTTGAGGCCGTTGAGCACCGCCGC
CGCAAGGAATGGTGCATGCAAGGAGATGGCGCCCAACAGTCCCCCGGCCACGGGGCCTGCCACCATACCC
ACGCCGAAACAAGCGCTCATGAGCCCGAAGTGGCGAGCCCGATCTTCCCCATCGGTGATGTCGGCGATAT
AGGCGCCAGCAACCGCACCTGTGGCGCCGGTGATGCCGGCCACGATGCGTCCGGCGTAGAGGATCGAGAT
CTCGATCCCGCGAAATTAATACGACTCACTATAGGGGAATTGTGAGCGGATAACAATTCCCCTCTAGAAA
TAATTTTGCCTTAACTTTAAGAAGGAGATATACCATGGGCAGCCACCACCACCACCACCACAGCGGAATG
CAGATCTTTGTTAAGACTCTCACCGGAAAGACAATCACCCTAGAGGTGGAAAGCTCCGACACCATCGACA
ACGTTAAGGCCAAGATCCAGGATAAGGAGGGCATTCCTCCGGATCAGCAGAGGCTTATTTTCGCCGGCAA
GCAGCTAGAGGATGGCCGTACGTTGGCTGATTACAATATCCAGAAGGAATCCACCCTCCACTTGGTCCTC
AGGCTCCGTGGTGGTTAAGCTTGCAATTAACTTTAAGAAGGAGATATACAATGCTTCACAAGCGAGCTAG
TGAAGCTAACGATAAGAACGATAATACCATCATCGGTTCCGATTTAGCATCATCTAAGAAACGCCGTATC
GATTTCACTGAATCTTCGTCTGATAAGTCATCTTCGATTTTAGCTTCTGGTAGTAGCAGGGGTTTTCACG
GCGATAGCGTCGTTCAGCAAATCGACATGGCTTTTGGTAATTCGAACCGTCAGGAGATTGATGAAGATCT
GCACAGTCGCCAGCTCGCCGTCTATGGTCGTGAGACTATGAGGCGTCTCTTTGCTTCCAATGTTCTCATC
TCGGGGATGCACGGTCTTGGTGCCGAGATTGCCAAGAATCTTATACTTGCTGGTGTGAAGTCTGTGACCT
TGCATGATGAAAGAGTTGTAGAGCTATGGGACTTATCAAGCAACTTTGTTTTCTCGGAGGATGATGTTGG
CAAGAATAGAGCAGATGCTTCTGTTCAGAAGTTACAGGATCTTAACAATGCTGTGGTTGTCTCTAGCTTG
ACCAAAAGCTTAAACAAAGAGGATCTTTCTGGCTTCCAGGTTGTTGTATTCTCTGACATAAGCATGGAAA
GAGCAATCGAATTTGATGACTATTGTCACAGCCATCAGCCTCCTATCGCTTTTGTCAAGGCTGATGTCAG
GGGTCTTTTCGGCTCTGTCTTTTGTGATTTTGGGCCTGAATTTGCGGTTCTTGATGTTGATGGAGAGGAA
CCCCATACAGGCATCATTGCGTCTATCTCTAATGAGAACCAGGCATTTATTTCCTGTGTCGACGATGAGA
GGCTTGAGTTTGAAGATGGTGACCTAGTTGTTTTCTCAGAAGTTGAGGGTATGACAGAATTGAATGATGG
GAAACCAAGGAAGATAAAAAGTACACGGCCATATTCATTCACCCTTGATGAGGACACTACTAACTATGGA
ACATATGTGAAGGGTGGTATTGTCACTCAAGTGAAACAGCCAAAGTTACTGAATTTCAAGCCATTGAGGG
AAGCGCTTAAGGATCCAGGGGATTTTCTATTTAGTGATTTCTCTAAGTTTGATCGGCCTCCACTCCTTCA
CTTAGCATTCCAGGCACTTGATCATTTTAAAGCTGAAGCTGGCAGATTTCCTGTTGCTGGCTCAGAAGAG
GACGCTCAGAAGCTTATATCGATTGCCACAGCCATCAATACCGGGCAGGGTGATTTAAAGGTGGAGAATG
TTGATCAGAAGCTTCTAAGACACTTTTCCTTTGGAGCCAAGGCTGTCCTGAATCCTATGGCTGCAATGTT
TGGCGGTATTGTTGGACAGGAGGTTGTTAAAGCTTGCTCTGGAAAATTTCATCCTCTCTTCCAGTTTTTC
TACTTTGATTCAGTGGAGTCACTCCCCTCTGAACCTGTGGACTCGAGTGACTTTGCACCAAGAAACAGCC
GGTATGATGCCCAAATATCTGTATTTGGGGCCAAGTTCCAGAAGAAACTTGAAGATGCTAAAGTTTTCAC
AGTAGGGTCTGGTGCTCTTGGCTGTGAGTTCTTGAAAAATTTGGCTCTGATGGGGGTTTCTTGTGGAAGC
CAAGGGAAGCTGACAGTGACAGATGATGATATCATTGAGAAGAGTAACCTCAGTCGTCAATTTCTGTTCC
GTGACTGGAACATTGGACAGGCTAAATCCACAGTTGCTGCTTCGGCTGCTGCTGTTATAAATCCTCGCTT
CAACATTGAGGCCCTGCAAAACCGTGTTGGCGCGGAGACTGAGAATGTATTTGACGATGCCTTCTGGGAG
AACTTAACTGTTGTCGTCAATGCACTGGATAATGTTAATGCGAGGCTCTATGTTGATTCGAGGTGCTTGT
ATTTCCAGAAGCCTCTCCTTGAGTCTGGAACTCTTGGTACAAAGTGCAACACACAGTCGGTTATCCCACA
TCTAACTGAAAATTACGGTGCCTCAAGGGACCCACCAGAGAAACAGGCCCCCATGTGTACAGTGCATTCC
TTCCCGCATAACATTGATCACTGTTTAACTTGGGCTCGCTCTGAGTTTGAGGGTCTGCTGGAGAAAACTC
CCGCTGAAGTGAATGCATATCTTTCTAGCCCAGTTGAGTACACTAACTCAATGATGAGTGCTGGTGATGC
TCAGGCGAGGGACACATTGGAGAGGATTGTTGAGTGCCTTGAAAAGGAGAAGTGTGAAACCTTCCAAGAC
TGCTTAACCTGGGCACGACTGAGGTTTGAGGATTACTTTGTGAACCGTGTCAAGCAATTGATATACACAT
TTCCTGAAGATGCTGCGACTAGTACCGGAGCTCCATTCTGGTCTGCTCCAAAAAGATTCCCTCGTCCACT
CCAGTACTCGTCGTCCGACCCAAGTCTCCTTAACTTTATCACAGCGACTGCTATTTTACGAGCAGAGACA
TTTGGGATCCCGATACCTGAGTGGACTAAGAACCCAAAGGAAGCAGCAGAAGCTGTTGACAGAGTGATAG
TCCCAGACTTTGAGCCAAGGCAAGATGCAAAGATTGTGACTGATGAGAAAGCTACCACTTTAACCACTGC
TTCGGTGGACGACGCTGCAGTCATCGACGATCTCATTGCTAAGATCGACCAGTGTAGGCATAACTTGTCG
CCAGACTTCAGGATGAAACCTATTCAGTTCGAAAAGGATGATGATACAAACTATCACATGGATGTGATAG
CAGGACTAGCCAACATGAGGGCGAGAAATTACAGCATCCCTGAAGTGGACAAGCTGAAAGCAAAGTTCAT
AGCAGGGAGAATCATCCCAGCCATTGCGACTTCAACAGCCATGGCTACTGGGCTGGTCTGCCTCGAGCTG
TACAAGGTCCTTGATGGAGGACATAAAGTGGAAGCTTACAGAAACACATTTGCCAACCTGGCACTTCCAC
TATTCTCCATGGCTGAACCACTTCCACCAAAGGTGGTGAAGCACCGTGACATGGCTTGGACAGTTTGGGA
CAGATGGGTTCTCAAGGGAAACCCAACTCTTCGTGAGGTGTTGCAGTGGCTGGAGGACAAAGGGCTTAGC
GCATACAGCATCTCTTGTGGAAGCTGTCTACTGTTCAACAGTATGTTCACAAGGCACAAGGAGAGGATGG
ACAAGAAGGTTGTGGATCTCGCTCGGGATGTTGCGAAAGTCGAGTTACCGCCTTATCGCAACCATCTTGA
TGTAGTGGTGGCTTGTGAGGATGAAGATGACAATGACGTCGATATTCCTCTCGTCTCTATCTACTTCAGG
TGAGCTTACTATTAACTTTAAGAAGGAGATATACCATGTACCCATACGATGTTCCTGACTATGCGGGCTA
TCCCTATGACGTCCCGGACTATGCAGGATTGTATCCATATGACGTTCCAGATTACGCCACTAGAGCTGCT
TACCCATACGATGTTCCTGACTATGCGGGCTATCCCTATGACGTCCCGGACTATGCAGGATTGTATCCAT
ATGACGTTCCAGATTACGCAATGATAGATTTCAGTCGAATCCAGAAAGAGCTTCAGGACTGCGAGAGAAA
CCAGGATTCTTCGGGTATCCGGGTCTGCCCCAAATCCGATAACCTCACCCGACTCACCGGAACCATTCCT
GGTCCAATCGGTACTCCTTACGAAGGCGGTACATTTCAGATCGATATCACTATGCCAGATGGGTATCCAT
TTGAGCCTCCAAAGATGCAGTTTTCAACTAAAGTTTGGCATCCGAATATTAGTAGCCAAAGCGGTGCAAT
ATGCTTGGATATCTTGAAAGACCAGTGGAGTCCAGCTCTTACTCTCAAGACAGCTCTTGTTTCAATTCAG
GCTTTACTCTCTGCACCTGAGCCCAAAGACCCTCAAGATGCTGTTGTAGCTGAACAGTACATGAAGAACT
ATCAAGTGTTTGTATCAACAGCTCGTTACTGGACTGAAACTTTCGCCAAGAAATCTTCTCTAGAGGAAAA
AGTCAAGAGACTTGTGGAGATGGGTTTTGGAGACGCTCAAGTTAGGAGTGCAATTGAATCAAGTGGTGGT
GATGAGAATCTGGCTCTGGAAAAGCTCTGTTCTGCTTAGGCTTTTACGCTTTTAAGCCAGCCCCGACACC
CGCCAACACCCGCTGACGCGCCCTGACGGGCTTGTCTGCTCCCGGCATCCGCTTACAGACAAGCTGTGAC
CGGGATGAGATCCGGCTGCTAACAAAGCCCGAAAGGAAGCTGAGTTGGCTGCTGCCACCGCTGAGCAATA
ACTAGCATAACCCCTTGGGGCCTCTAAACGGGTCTTGAGGGGTTTTTTGCTGAAAGGAGGAACTATATCC
GGATTGGCGAATGGG
[124 nt withheld, positions 6036-6159]
C
[91 nt withheld, positions 6161-6251]
A
[49 nt withheld, positions 6253-6301]
CCTTTGACGTTGGAGTCCACGTTCTTT
[37 nt withheld, positions 6329-6365]
ACCCTATCTCGGTCTATTCTTTTGATTTATAAGGGATTTTGCCGATTTCGGCCTATTGGTTAAAAAATGA
GCTGATTTAACAAAAATTTAACGCGAATTTTAACAAAATATTAACGCTTACAATTTAGGTGGCACTTTTC
GGGGAAATGTGCGCGGAACCCCTATTTGTTTATTTTTCTAAATACATTCAAATATGTATCCGCTCATGAA
TTAATTCTTAGAAAAACTCATCGAGCATCAAATGAAACTGCAATTTATTCATATCAGGATTATCAATACC
ATATTTTTGAAAAAGCCGTTTCTGTAATGAAGGAGAAAACTCACCGAGGCAGTTCCATAGGATGGCAAGA
TCCTGGTATCGGTCTGCGATTCCGACTCGTCCAACATCAATACAACCTATTAATTTCCCCTCGTCAAAAA
TAAGGTTATCAAGTGAGAAATCACCATGAGTGACGACTGAATCCGGTGAGAATGGCAAAAGTTTATGCAT
TTCTTTCCAGACTTGTTCAACAGGCCAGCCATTACGCTCGTCATCAAAATCACTCGCATCAACCAAACCG
TTATTCATTCGTGATTGCGCCTGAGCGAGTCGAAATACGCGATCGCTGTTAAAAGGACAATTACAAACAG
GAATCGAATGCAACCGGCGCAGGAACACTGCCAGCGCATCAACAATATTTTCACCTGAATCAGGATATTC
TTCTAATACCTGGAATGCTGTTTTCCCGGGGATCGCAGTGGTGAGTAACCATGCATCATCAGGAGTACGG
ATAAAATGCTTGATGGTCGGAAGAGGCATAAATTCCGTCAGCCAGTTTAGTCTGACCATCTCATCTGTAA
CATCATTGGCAACGCTACCTTTGCCATGTTTCAGAAACAACTCTGGCGCATCGGGCTTCCCATACAATCG
ATAGATTGTCGCACCTGATTGCCCGACATTATCGCGAGCCCATTTATACCCATATAAATCAGCATCCATG
TTGGAATTTAATCGCGGCCTAGAGCAAGACGTTTCCCGTTGAATATGGCTCATAACACCCCTTGTATTAC
TGTTTATGTAAGCAGACAGTTTTATTGTTCATGACCAAAATCCCTTAACGTGAGTTTTCGTTCCACTGAG
CGTCAGACCCCGTAGAAAAGATCAAAGGATCTTCTTGAGATCCTTTTTTTCTGCGCGTAATCTGCTGCTT
GCAAACAAAAAAACCACCGCTACCAGCGGTGGTTTGTTTGCCGGATCAAGAGCTACCAACTCTTTTTCCG
AAGGTAACTGGCTTCAGCAGAGCGCAGATACCAAATACTGTCCTTCTAGTGTAGCCGTAGTTAGGCCACC
ACTTCAAGAACTCTGTAGCACCGCCTACATACCTCGCTCTGCTAATCCTGTTACCAGTGGCTGCTGCCAG
TGGCGATAAGTCGTGTCTTACCGGGTTGGACTCAAGACGATAGTTACCGGATAAGGCGCAGCGGTCGGGC
TGAACGGGGGGTTCGTGCACACAGCCCAGCTTGGAGCGAACGACCTACACCGAACTGAGATACCTACAGC
GTGAGCTATGAGAAAGCGCCACGCTTCCCGAAGGGAGAAAGGCGGACAGGTATCCGGTAAGCGGCAGGGT
CGGAACAGGAGAGCGCACGAGGGAGCTTCCAGGGGGAAACGCCTGGTATCTTTATAGTCCTGTCGGGTTT
CGCCACCTCTGACTTGAGCGTCGATTTTTGTGATGCTCGTCAGGGGGGCGGAGCCTATGGAAAAACGCCA
GCAACGCGGCCTTTTTACGGTTCCTGGCCTTTTGCTGGCCTTTTGCTCACATGTTCTTTCCTGCGTTATC
CCCTGATTCTGTGGATAACCGTATTACCGCCTTTGAGTGAGCTGATACCGCTCGCCGCAGCCGAACGACC
GAGCGCAGCGAGTCAGTGAGCGAGGAAGCGGAAGAGCGCCTGATGCGGTATTTTCTCCTTACGCATCTGT
GCGGTATTTCACACCGCAATGGTGCACTCTCAGTACAATCTGCTCTGATGCCGCATAGTTAAGCCAGTAT
ACACTCCGCTATCGCTACGTGACTGGGTCATGGCTGCGCCCCGACACCCGCCAACACCCGCTGACGCGCC
CTGACGGGCTTGTCTGCTCCCGGCATCCGCTTACAGACAAGCTGTGACCGACTCCGGGAGCTGCATGTGT
CAGAGGTTTTCACCGTCATCACCGAAACGCGCGAGGCAGCTGCGGTAAAGCTCATCAGCGTGGTCGTGAA
GCGATTCACAGATGTCTGCCTGTTCATCCGCGTCCAGCTCGTTGAGTTTCTCCAGAAGCGTTAATGTCTG
GCTTCTGATAAAGCGGGCCATGTTAAGGGCGGTTTTTTCCTGTTTGGTCACTGATGCCTCCGTGTAAGGG
GGATTTCTGTTCATGGGGGTAATGATACCGATGAAACGAGAGAGGATGCTCACGATACGGGTTACTGATG
ATGAACATGCCCGGTTACTGGAACGTTGTGAGGGTAAACAACTGGCGGTATGGATGCGGCGGGACCAGAG
AAAAATCACTCAGGGTCAATGCCAGCGCTTCGTTAATACAGATGTAGGTGTTCCACAGGGTAGCCAGCAG
CATCCTGCGATGCAGATCCGGAACATAATGGTGCAGGGCGCTGACTTCCGCGTTTCCAGACTTTACGAAA
CACGGAAACCCAAGACCATTCATGTTGTTGCTCAGGTCGCAGACGTTTTGCAGCAGCAGTCGCTTCACGT
TCGCTCGCGTATCGGTGATTCATTCTGCTAACCAGTAAGGCAACCCCGCCAGCCTAGCCGGGTCCTCAAC
GACAGGAGCACGATCATGCGCACCCGTGGGGCCGCCATGCCGGCGATAATGGCCTGCTTCTCGCCGAAAC
GTTTGGTGGCGGGACCAGTGACGAAGGCTTGAGCGAGGGCGTGCAAGATTCCGAATACCGCAAGCGACAG
GCCGATCATCGTCGCGCTCCAGCGAAAGCGGTCCTCGCCGAAAATGACCCAGAGCGCTGCCGGCACCTGT
CCTACGAGTTGCATGATAAAGAACACAGTCATAAGTGCGGCGACGATAGTCATGCCCCGCGCCCACCGGA
AGGAGCTGACTGGGTTGAAGGCTCTCAAGGGCATCGGTCGAGATCCCGGTGCCTAATGAGTGAGCTAACT
TACATTAATTGCGTTGCGCTCACTGCCCGCTTTCCAGTCGGGAAACCTGTCGTGCCAGCTGCATTAATGA
ATCGGCCAACGCGCGGGGAGAGGCGGTTTGCGTATTGGGCGCCAGGGTGGTTTTTCTTTTCACCAGTGAC
AC
Features (pLannotate 1.2.2; 25 found; start..end, strand, type, name):
    961..1038    -  promoter       lacI promoter: lacI
   1046..1325    -  CDS            TcR (fragment): tetracycline efflux protein; tet; confers resistance to tetracycline
   1347..1365    +  promoter       T7 promoter: promoter for bacteriophage T7 RNA polymerase
   1366..1390    +  protein_bind   lac operator: The lac repressor binds to the lac operator to inhibit transcription in E. coli. This inhibition can be relieved by adding lactose or isopropyl-β-D-thiogalactopyranoside (IPTG). lac repressor encoded by lacI
   1411..1428    +  RBS            RBS (fragment): efficient ribosome binding site from bacteriophage T7 gene 10 (Olins and Rangwala, 1989)
   1443..1461    +  CDS            9xHis (fragment): 9xHis affinity tag
   1468..1695    +  CDS            UBIQ_AVESA: Experimental evidence at protein level: Swiss-Prot protein existence level 1. Ubiquitin exists either covalently attached to another protein, or free (unanchored). When covalently bound, it is conjugated to target proteins via an isopeptide bond either as a monomer (monoubiquitin), a polymer linked via different Lys residues of the ubiquitin (polyubiquitin chains) or a linear polymer linked via the initiator Met of the ubiquitin (linear polyubiquitin chains). Polyubiquitin chains, when attached to a target protein, have different functions depending on the Lys residue of the ubiquitin that is
   1707..1724    +  RBS            RBS (fragment): efficient ribosome binding site from bacteriophage T7 gene 10 (Olins and Rangwala, 1989)
   1731..4970    +  CDS            UBA1: UBE11_ARATH - Also known as MOS5. Experimental evidence at protein level: Swiss-Prot protein existence level 1. Activates ubiquitin by first adenylating its C-terminal glycine residue with ATP, and thereafter linking this residue to the side chain of a cysteine residue in E1, yielding a ubiquitin-E1 thioester and free AMP. From Arabidopsis thaliana (Mouse-ear cress).
   4982..4999    +  RBS            RBS (fragment): efficient ribosome binding site from bacteriophage T7 gene 10 (Olins and Rangwala, 1989)
   5009..5097    +  CDS            3xHA (fragment): three tandem HA epitope tags
   5111..5199    +  CDS            3xHA (fragment): three tandem HA epitope tags
   5201..5776    +  CDS            UBC27: UBC27_ARATH - Also known as UBC1. Experimental evidence at transcript level: Swiss-Prot protein existence level 2. Accepts the ubiquitin from the E1 complex and catalyzes its covalent attachment to other proteins. From Arabidopsis thaliana (Mouse-ear cress).
   5895..5944    +  CDS            SET1 (fragment): solubility-enhancement tag derived from T7 phage gene 10B
   5952..5999    +  terminator     T7 terminator: transcription terminator for bacteriophage T7 RNA polymerase
   6036..6464    +  rep_origin     f1 ori (sequence partly withheld): f1 bacteriophage origin of replication; arrow indicates direction of (+) strand synthesis
   6517..6574    +  promoter       AmpR promoter (fragment): bla
   6583..7398    -  CDS            KanR: aminoglycoside phosphotransferase; aph(3')-Ia; confers resistance to kanamycin in bacteria or G418 (Geneticin®) in eukaryotes
   7520..8108    +  rep_origin     ori: high-copy-number ColE1/pMB1/pBR322/pUC origin of replication
   8294..8433    -  misc_feature   bom: basis of mobility region from pBR322
   8535..8726    -  CDS            rop: Rop protein, which maintains plasmids at low copy number; rop
   8743..9123    +  CDS            YPB1_ECOLX: Protein predicted: Swiss-Prot protein existence level 4. From Escherichia coli.
   9195..9486    -  CDS            TcR (fragment): tetracycline efflux protein; tet; confers resistance to tetracycline
   9501..9522    -  protein_bind   CAP binding site: CAP binding activates transcription in the presence of cAMP. E. coli catabolite activator protein
   9535..960     -  CDS            lacI (across the origin): lac repressor; lacI; The lac repressor binds to the lac operator to inhibit transcription in E. coli. This inhibition can be relieved by adding lactose or isopropyl-β-D-thiogalactopyranoside (IPTG).
