[The description below was written by a language model from this plasmid's Addgene catalogue record and pLannotate feature annotations shown in this document.]
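Description:
pUG-318 is a bacterial expression plasmid from the UbiGate toolbox, a Golden Gate-based modular cloning system for reconstituting ubiquitination in E. coli. It is a "Level 2" assembly in the pET-28GG backbone, a pET-28-type vector adapted for type IIS cloning; the insert was placed between BpiI sites that were destroyed during assembly. The backbone carries a ColE1/pBR322-type origin together with rop and the bom region, consistent with the low copy number recorded, a kanamycin resistance gene (aph(3')-Ia) for selection, an f1 origin, and a lacI gene with its own promoter. The short tetracycline-resistance fragments annotated in the backbone are non-functional pBR322 remnants.

The payload is a polycistronic operon of about 4.5 kb, driven by a single T7 promoter with an adjacent lac operator and closed by a T7 terminator. Expression therefore depends on T7 RNA polymerase in the host and is IPTG-inducible. Three Arabidopsis thaliana open reading frames follow in series, each preceded by its own T7 gene 10 ribosome binding site: His-tagged ubiquitin, the E1 ubiquitin-activating enzyme UBA1, and the E2 ubiquitin-conjugating enzyme UBC27 with an N-terminal HA epitope tag, annotated as two tandem 3xHA fragments. The "EL3" in the insert name is not explained in the record and is presumably an end-linker module closing the assembly. No E3 ligase or substrate is encoded.

Co-expression of the three proteins supplies the upstream part of the ubiquitination cascade in bacteria, and the tags allow detection or purification of ubiquitin and the E2. The depositor sequence and the repository's sequencing result differ by only a few nucleotides in length and give the same feature set.
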