Addgene plasmid #104747: pUG-318
Purpose: Level 2 construct
Depositing lab: Marco Trujillo. Depositing organization: Leibniz Institute of Plant Biochemistry (IPB). Publication: UbiGate: a synthetic biology toolbox to analyse ubiquitination. Kowarschik K, Hoehenwarter W, Marillonnet S, Trujillo M. New Phytol. 2018 Mar;217(4):1749-1763. doi: 10.1111/nph.14900. Epub 2017 Nov 30. PubMed 29194629.
Backbone
  Vector backbone: pET-28GG
  Backbone size w/o insert (bp): 5190
  Vector type: Bacterial Expression
Growth in bacteria
  Bacterial resistance: Kanamycin, 50 μg/mL
  Growth temperature: 37°C
  Growth strain: DH5alpha
  Copy number: Low Copy
Gene/Insert
  Gene/Insert name: HIS-Ubq_UBA1_HA-UBC27_EL3 (alt name: AT4G05320,AT2G30110,AT5G50870)
  Species: A. thaliana (mustard weed)
  Insert size (bp): 4471
  Promoter: T7
  Tag / fusion protein: HIS-Ubq, HA-E2 (N terminal on insert)
  Cloning method: Restriction Enzyme; 5′ cloning site BpiI (destroyed during cloning); 3′ cloning site BpiI (destroyed during cloning)
  Sequencing primers: 5′ T7; 3′ T7 Terminal
Terms and licenses: Academic/Nonprofit Terms; Industry Terms: Not Available to Industry
How to cite: pUG-318 was a gift from Marco Trujillo (Addgene plasmid # 104747 ; http://n2t.net/addgene:104747 ; RRID:Addgene_104747)
